Addgene plasmid #20680: pHJ421
Depositing lab: Stephen Shaw. Depositing organization: National Cancer Institute (NCI). Publication: Phospholipase C-mediated hydrolysis of PIP2 releases ERM proteins from lymphocyte membrane. Hao JJ, Liu Y, Kruhlak M, Debell KE, Rellahan BL, Shaw S. J Cell Biol. 2009 Feb 9. 184(3):451-62. 10.1083/jcb.200807047 PubMed 19204146.
Backbone
  Vector backbone: pEGFP-N1
  Backbone size w/o insert (bp): 4700
  Vector type: Mammalian Expression
  Selectable markers: Neomycin (select with G418)
Growth in bacteria
  Bacterial resistance: Kanamycin, 50 μg/mL
  Growth temperature: 37°C
  Growth strain: DH5alpha
  Copy number: High Copy
Gene/Insert
  Gene/Insert name: Ezrin (alt name: EZR)
  Species: H. sapiens (human)
  Insert size (bp): 1758
  GenBank ID: NM_003379
  Entrez Gene: EZR (a.k.a. CVIL, CVL, HEL-S-105, VIL2)
  Tag / fusion protein: GFP (C terminal on backbone)
  Cloning method: Restriction Enzyme; 5′ cloning site EcoRI (not destroyed); 3′ cloning site SalI (not destroyed)
  Sequencing primers: 5′ GTGCACAAGTCTGGGTAC; 3′ GTGAGCTACCATGTCCAG
Terms and licenses: Academic/Nonprofit Terms; Industry Terms: Not Available to Industry
How to cite: pHJ421 was a gift from Stephen Shaw (Addgene plasmid # 20680 ; http://n2t.net/addgene:20680 ; RRID:Addgene_20680)
