[The description below was written by a language model from this plasmid's Addgene catalogue record and pLannotate feature annotations shown in this document.]
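Description:
pHJ421 is a mammalian expression plasmid built on the pEGFP-N1 backbone that encodes human ezrin (EZR, also known as VIL2) fused at its C terminus to EGFP. The 1,758 bp ezrin coding sequence was inserted between the EcoRI and SalI sites of the multiple cloning site, both of which remain intact. This places it downstream of the human cytomegalovirus immediate early enhancer and promoter and upstream of the mammalian codon-optimized EGFP open reading frame, with a short remnant of the polylinker lying between the two coding regions. Transcripts are terminated by the SV40 polyadenylation signal. The sequenced plasmid is 6,495 nt, consistent with the stated backbone and insert sizes.

The plasmid is propagated in E. coli through a high-copy ColE1/pUC-type origin. It also carries an f1 phage origin, which allows single-stranded DNA production. A single Tn5 aminoglycoside phosphotransferase gene (NeoR/KanR) provides both selections. It is driven by a bacterial bla-type promoter for kanamycin resistance in bacteria and by the SV40 enhancer/early promoter for G418 selection of stably transfected mammalian cells, with the HSV thymidine kinase polyadenylation signal downstream. The short large T antigen, ble and bGH poly(A) fragments in the annotation are probably partial matches to backbone sequence rather than functional elements.

Ezrin is an ERM-family protein that links the cortical cytoskeleton to the plasma membrane. The GFP fusion allows its localization to be followed by fluorescence microscopy in transfected cells. The associated publication concerns the release of ERM proteins from the lymphocyte membrane following phospholipase C-mediated PIP2 hydrolysis, which suggests the construct was used to visualize ezrin membrane association in that setting.
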