Features (pLannotate 1.2.2; 16 found; start..end, strand, type, name):
     68..371     +  enhancer       CMV enhancer: human cytomegalovirus immediate early enhancer
    372..575     +  promoter       CMV promoter: human cytomegalovirus (CMV) immediate early promoter
    598..641     +  misc_feature   MCS (fragment): multiple cloning site
    648..2405    +  CDS            EZR: EZRI_HUMAN - Also known as VIL2. Experimental evidence at protein level: Swiss-Prot protein existence level 1. Probably involved in connections of major cytoskeletal structures to the plasma membrane. In epithelial cells, required for the formation of microvilli and membrane ruffles on the apical pole. Along with PLEKHG6, required for normal macropinocytosis. From Homo sapiens (Human).
   2408..2440    +  misc_feature   MCS (fragment): multiple cloning site
   2448..3167    +  CDS            EGFP: the original enhanced GFP (Yang et al., 1996) mammalian codon-optimized
   3184..3267    +  CDS            large T antigen (fragment): large T antigen from SV40 (simian virus 40)
   3290..3411    +  polyA_signal   SV40 poly(A) signal: SV40 polyadenylation signal
   3445..3873    -  rep_origin     f1 ori (sequence partly withheld): f1 bacteriophage origin of replication; arrow indicates direction of (+) strand synthesis
   3900..4004    +  promoter       AmpR promoter: bla
   4006..4363    +  promoter       SV40 promoter: SV40 enhancer and early promoter
   4398..5192    +  CDS            NeoR/KanR: aminoglycoside phosphotransferase from Tn5; aph(3')-II (or nptII); confers resistance to neomycin, kanamycin, and G418 (Geneticin®)
   5213..5365    +  CDS            ble (fragment): BLE_KLEPN - Experimental evidence at protein level: Swiss-Prot protein existence level 1. Binding protein with a strong affinity to the bleomycin family of antibiotics. Binds to CL990; an antimitotic-antibiotic compound. From Klebsiella pneumoniae.
   5424..5471    +  polyA_signal   HSV TK poly(A) signal: herpes simplex virus thymidine kinase polyadenylation signal (Cole and Stacy, 1985)
   5562..5578    -  polyA_signal   bGH poly(A) signal (fragment): bovine growth hormone polyadenylation signal
   5800..6388    +  rep_origin     ori: high-copy-number ColE1/pMB1/pBR322/pUC origin of replication
>Addgene plasmid #20680 | pHJ421 | addgene full sequence | sequence record 142578 | Addgene NGS Result
CATGCATTAGTTATTAATAGTAATCAATTACGGGGTCATTAGTTCATAGCCCATATATGGAGTTCCGCGT
TACATAACTTACGGTAAATGGCCCGCCTGGCTGACCGCCCAACGACCCCCGCCCATTGACGTCAATAATG
ACGTATGTTCCCATAGTAACGCCAATAGGGACTTTCCATTGACGTCAATGGGTGGAGTATTTACGGTAAA
CTGCCCACTTGGCAGTACATCAAGTGTATCATATGCCAAGTACGCCCCCTATTGACGTCAATGACGGTAA
ATGGCCCGCCTGGCATTATGCCCAGTACATGACCTTATGGGACTTTCCTACTTGGCAGTACATCTACGTA
TTAGTCATCGCTATTACCATGGTGATGCGGTTTTGGCAGTACATCAATGGGCGTGGATAGCGGTTTGACT
CACGGGGATTTCCAAGTCTCCACCCCATTGACGTCAATGGGAGTTTGTTTTGGCACCAAAATCAACGGGA
CTTTCCAAAATGTCGTAACAACTCCGCCCCATTGACGCAAATGGGCGGTAGGCGTGTACGGTGGGAGGTC
TATATAAGCAGAGCTGGTTTAGTGAACCGTCAGATCCGCTAGCGCTACCGGACTCAGATCTCGAGCTCAA
GCTTCGAATTCCCGAAAATGCCGAAACCAATCAATGTCCGAGTTACCACCATGGATGCAGAGCTGGAGTT
TGCAATCCAGCCAAATACAACTGGAAAACAGCTTTTTGATCAGGTGGTAAAGACTATCGGCCTCCGGGAA
GTGTGGTACTTTGGCCTCCACTATGTGGATAATAAAGGATTTCCTACCTGGCTGAAGCTGGATAAGAAGG
TGTCTGCCCAGGAGGTCAGGAAGGAGAATCCCCTCCAGTTCAAGTTCCGGGCCAAGTTCTACCCTGAAGA
TGTGGCTGAGGAGCTCATCCAGGACATCACCCAGAAACTTTTCTTCCTCCAAGTGAAGGAAGGAATCCTT
AGCGATGAGATCTACTGCCCCCCTGAGACTGCCGTGCTCTTGGGGTCCTACGCTGTGCAGGCCAAGTTTG
GGGACTACAACAAAGAAGTGCACAAGTCTGGGTACCTCAGCTCTGAGCGGCTGATCCCTCAAAGAGTGAT
GGACCAGCACAAACTTACCAGGGACCAGTGGGAGGACCGGATCCAGGTGTGGCATGCGGAACACCGTGGG
ATGCTCAAAGATAATGCTATGTTGGAATACCTGAAGATTGCTCAGGACCTGGAAATGTATGGAATCAACT
ATTTCGAGATAAAAAACAAGAAAGGAACAGACCTTTGGCTTGGAGTTGATGCCCTTGGACTGAATATTTA
TGAGAAAGATGATAAGTTAACCCCAAAGATTGGCTTTCCTTGGAGTGAAATCAGGAACATCTCTTTCAAT
GACAAAAAGTTTGTCATTAAACCCATCGACAAGAAGGCACCTGACTTTGTGTTTTATGCCCCACGTCTGA
GAATCAACAAGCGGATCCTGCAGCTCTGCATGGGCAACCATGAGTTGTATATGCGCCGCAGGAAGCCTGA
CACCATCGAGGTGCAGCAGATGAAGGCCCAGGCCCGGGAGGAGAAGCATCAGAAGCAGCTGGAGCGGCAA
CAGCTGGAAACAGAGAAGAAAAGGAGAGAAACCGTGGAGAGAGAGAAAGAGCAGATGATGCGCGAGAAGG
AGGAGTTGATGCTGCGGCTGCAGGACTATGAGGAGAAGACAAAGAAGGCAGAGAGAGAGCTCTCGGAGCA
GATTCAGAGGGCCCTGCAGCTGGAGGAGGAGAGGAAGCGGGCACAGGAGGAGGCCGAGCGCCTAGAGGCT
GACCGTATGGCTGCACTGCGGGCTAAGGAGGAGCTGGAGAGACAGGCGGTGGATCAGATAAAGAGCCAGG
AGCAGCTGGCTGCGGAGCTTGCAGAATACACTGCCAAGATTGCCCTCCTGGAAGAGGCGCGGAGGCGCAA
GGAGGATGAAGTTGAAGAGTGGCAGCACAGGGCCAAAGAAGCCCAGGATGACCTGGTGAAGACCAAGGAG
GAGCTGCACCTGGTGATGACAGCACCCCCGCCCCCACCACCCCCCGTGTACGAGCCGGTGAGCTACCATG
TCCAGGAGAGCTTGCAGGATGAGGGCGCAGAGCCCACGGGCTACAGCGCGGAGCTGTCTAGTGAGGGCAT
CCGGGATGACCGCAATGAGGAGAAGCGCATCACTGAGGCAGAGAAGAACGAGCGTGTGCAGCGGCAGCTG
CTGACGCTGAGCAGCGAGCTGTCCCAGGCCCGAGATGAGAATAAGAGGACCCACAATGACATCATCCACA
ACGAGAACATGAGGCAAGGCCGGGACAAGTACAAGACGCTGCGGCAGATCCGGCAGGGCAACACCAAGCA
GCGCATCGACGAGTTCGAGGCCCTGTCGTCGACGGTACCGCGGGCCCGGGATCCACCGGTCGCCACCATG
GTGAGCAAGGGCGAGGAGCTGTTCACCGGGGTGGTGCCCATCCTGGTCGAGCTGGACGGCGACGTAAACG
GCCACAAGTTCAGCGTGTCCGGCGAGGGCGAGGGCGATGCCACCTACGGCAAGCTGACCCTGAAGTTCAT
CTGCACCACCGGCAAGCTGCCCGTGCCCTGGCCCACCCTCGTGACCACCCTGACCTACGGCGTGCAGTGC
TTCAGCCGCTACCCCGACCACATGAAGCAGCACGACTTCTTCAAGTCCGCCATGCCCGAAGGCTACGTCC
AGGAGCGCACCATCTTCTTCAAGGACGACGGCAACTACAAGACCCGCGCCGAGGTGAAGTTCGAGGGCGA
CACCCTGGTGAACCGCATCGAGCTGAAGGGCATCGACTTCAAGGAGGACGGCAACATCCTGGGGCACAAG
CTGGAGTACAACTACAACAGCCACAACGTCTATATCATGGCCGACAAGCAGAAGAACGGCATCAAGGTGA
ACTTCAAGATCCGCCACAACATCGAGGACGGCAGCGTGCAGCTCGCCGACCACTACCAGCAGAACACCCC
CATCGGCGACGGCCCCGTGCTGCTGCCCGACAACCACTACCTGAGCACCCAGTCCGCCCTGAGCAAAGAC
CCCAACGAGAAGCGCGATCACATGGTCCTGCTGGAGTTCGTGACCGCCGCCGGGATCACTCTCGGCATGG
ACGAGCTGTACAAGTAAAGCGGCCGCGACTCTAGATCATAATCAGCCATACCACATTTGTAGAGGTTTTA
CTTGCTTTAAAAAACCTCCCACACCTCCCCCTGAACCTGAAACATAAAATGAATGCAATTGTTGTTGTTA
ACTTGTTTATTGCAGCTTATAATGGTTACAAATAAAGCAATAGCATCACAAATTTCACAAATAAAGCATT
TTTTTCACTGCATTCTAGTTGTGGTTTGTCCAAACTCATCAATGTATCTTAAGGCGTAAATTGTAAGCGT
TAATATTTTGTTAAAATTCGCGTTAAATTTTTGTTAAATCAGCTCATTTTTTAACCAATAGGCCGAAATC
GGCAAAATCCCTTATAAATCAAAAGAATAGACCGAGATAGGGT
[37 nt withheld, positions 3544-3580]
AAAGAACGTGGACTCCAACGTCAAAGG
[49 nt withheld, positions 3608-3656]
T
[91 nt withheld, positions 3658-3748]
G
[124 nt withheld, positions 3750-3873]
CAGGTGGCACTTTTCGGGGAAATGTGCGCGGAACCCCTATTTGTTTATTTTTCTAAATACATTCAAATAT
GTATCCGCTCATGAGACAATAACCCTGATAAATGCTTCAATAATATTGAAAAAGGAAGAGTCCTGAGGCG
GAAAGAACCAGCTGTGGAATGTGTGTCAGTTAGGGTGTGGAAAGTCCCCAGGCTCCCCAGCAGGCAGAAG
TATGCAAAGCATGCATCTCAATTAGTCAGCAACCAGGTGTGGAAAGTCCCCAGGCTCCCCAGCAGGCAGA
AGTATGCAAAGCATGCATCTCAATTAGTCAGCAACCATAGTCCCGCCCCTAACTCCGCCCATCCCGCCCC
TAACTCCGCCCAGTTCCGCCCATTCTCCGCCCCATGGCTGACTAATTTTTTTTATTTATGCAGAGGCCGA
GGCCGCCTCGGCCTCTGAGCTATTCCAGAAGTAGTGAGGAGGCTTTTTTGGAGGCCTAGGCTTTTGCAAA
GATCGATCAAGAGACAGGATGAGGATCGTTTCGCATGATTGAACAAGATGGATTGCACGCAGGTTCTCCG
GCCGCTTGGGTGGAGAGGCTATTCGGCTATGACTGGGCACAACAGACAATCGGCTGCTCTGATGCCGCCG
TGTTCCGGCTGTCAGCGCAGGGGCGCCCGGTTCTTTTTGTCAAGACCGACCTGTCCGGTGCCCTGAATGA
ACTGCAAGACGAGGCAGCGCGGCTATCGTGGCTGGCCACGACGGGCGTTCCTTGCGCAGCTGTGCTCGAC
GTTGTCACTGAAGCGGGAAGGGACTGGCTGCTATTGGGCGAAGTGCCGGGGCAGGATCTCCTGTCATCTC
ACCTTGCTCCTGCCGAGAAAGTATCCATCATGGCTGATGCAATGCGGCGGCTGCATACGCTTGATCCGGC
TACCTGCCCATTCGACCACCAAGCGAAACATCGCATCGAGCGAGCACGTACTCGGATGGAAGCCGGTCTT
GTCGATCAGGATGATCTGGACGAAGAGCATCAGGGGCTCGCGCCAGCCGAACTGTTCGCCAGGCTCAAGG
CGAGCATGCCCGACGGCGAGGATCTCGTCGTGACCCATGGCGATGCCTGCTTGCCGAATATCATGGTGGA
AAATGGCCGCTTTTCTGGATTCATCGACTGTGGCCGGCTGGGTGTGGCGGACCGCTATCAGGACATAGCG
TTGGCTACCCGTGATATTGCTGAAGAGCTTGGCGGCGAATGGGCTGACCGCTTCCTCGTGCTTTACGGTA
TCGCCGCTCCCGATTCGCAGCGCATCGCCTTCTATCGCCTTCTTGACGAGTTCTTCTGAGCGGGACTCTG
GGGTTCGAAATGACCGACCAAGCGACGCCCAACCTGCCATCACGAGATTTCGATTCCACCGCCGCCTTCT
ATGAAAGGTTGGGCTTCGGAATCGTTTTCCGGGACGCCGGCTGGATGATCCTCCAGCGCGGGGATCTCAT
GCTGGAGTTCTTCGCCCACCCTAGGGGGAGGCTAACTGAAACACGGAAGGAGACAATACCGGAAGGAACC
CGCGCTATGACGGCAATAAAAAGACAGAATAAAACGCACGGTGTTGGGTCGTTTGTTCATAAACGCGGGG
TTCGGTCCCAGGGCTGGCACTCTGTCGATACCCCACCGAGACCCCATTGGGGCCAATACGCCCGCGTTTC
TTCCTTTTCCCCACCCCACCCCCCAAGTTCGGGTGAAGGCCCAGGGCTCGCAGCCAACGTCGGGGCGGCA
GGCCCTGCCATAGCCTCAGGTTACTCATATATACTTTAGATTGATTTAAAACTTCATTTTTAATTTAAAA
GGATCTAGGTGAAGATCCTTTTTGATAATCTCATGACCAAAATCCCTTAACGTGAGTTTTCGTTCCACTG
AGCGTCAGACCCCGTAGAAAAGATCAAAGGATCTTCTTGAGATCCTTTTTTTCTGCGCGTAATCTGCTGC
TTGCAAACAAAAAAACCACCGCTACCAGCGGTGGTTTGTTTGCCGGATCAAGAGCTACCAACTCTTTTTC
CGAAGGTAACTGGCTTCAGCAGAGCGCAGATACCAAATACTGTTCTTCTAGTGTAGCCGTAGTTAGGCCA
CCACTTCAAGAACTCTGTAGCACCGCCTACATACCTCGCTCTGCTAATCCTGTTACCAGTGGCTGCTGCC
AGTGGCGATAAGTCGTGTCTTACCGGGTTGGACTCAAGACGATAGTTACCGGATAAGGCGCAGCGGTCGG
GCTGAACGGGGGGTTCGTGCACACAGCCCAGCTTGGAGCGAACGACCTACACCGAACTGAGATACCTACA
GCGTGAGCTATGAGAAAGCGCCACGCTTCCCGAAGGGAGAAAGGCGGACAGGTATCCGGTAAGCGGCAGG
GTCGGAACAGGAGAGCGCACGAGGGAGCTTCCAGGGGGAAACGCCTGGTATCTTTATAGTCCTGTCGGGT
TTCGCCACCTCTGACTTGAGCGTCGATTTTTGTGATGCTCGTCAGGGGGGCGGAGCCTATGGAAAAACGC
CAGCAACGCGGCCTTTTTACGGTTCCTGGCCTTTTGCTGGCCTTTTGCTCACATGTTCTTTCCTGCGTTA
TCCCCTGATTCTGTGGATAACCGTATTACCGC
