>Addgene plasmid #20680 | pHJ421 | addgene partial sequence | sequence record 43965 | EGFP-N 5'-CGTCGCCGTCCAGCTCGACCAG-3'
GCTCCTCGCCCTTGCTCACCATGGTGGCGACCGGTGGATCCCGGGCCCGCGGTACCGTCGACGACAGGGC
CTCGAACTCGTCGATGCGCTGCTTGGTGTTGCCCTGCCGGATCTGCCGCAGCGTCTTGTACTTGTCCCGG
CCTTGCCTCATGTTCTCGTTGTGGATGATGTCATTGTGGGTCCTCTTATTCTCATCTCGGGCCTGGGACA
GCTCGCTGCTCAGCGTCAGCAGCTGCCGCTGCACACGCTCGTTCTTCTCTGCCTCAGTGATGCGCTTCTC
CTCATTGCGGTCATCCCGGATGCCCTCACTAGACAGCTCCGCGCTGTAGCCCGTGGGCTCTGCGCCCTCA
TCCTGCAAGCTCTCCTGGACATGGTAGCTCACCGGCTCGTACACGGGGGGTGGTGGGGGCGGGGGTGCTG
TCATCACCAGGTGCAGCTCCTCCTTGGTCTTCACCAGGTCATCCTGGGCTTCTTTGGCCCTGTGCTGCCA
CTCTTCAACTTCATCCTCCTTGCGCCTCCGCGCCTCTTCCAGGAGGGCAATCTTGGCAGTGTATTCTGCA
AGCTCCGCAGCCAGCTGCTCCTGGCTCTTTATCTGATCCACCGCCTGTCTCTCCAGCTCCTCCTTAGCCC
GCAGTGCAGCCATACGGTCAGCCTCTAGGCGCTCGGCCTCCTCCTGTGCCCGCTTCCTCTCCTCCTCCAG
CTGCAGGGCCCTCTGAATCTGCTCCGAGAGCTCTCTCTCTGCCTTCTTTGTCTTCTCCTCATAGTCCTGC
AGCCGCAGCATCAACTCCTCCTTCTCGCGCATCATCTGCTCTTTCTCTCTCTCCACGGTTTCTCTCCTTT
TCTTCTCTGTTTCCAGCTGTTGCCGCTCCAGCTGCTTCTGATGCTTCTCCTCC
