>Addgene plasmid #20680 | pHJ421 | addgene partial sequence | sequence record 97064 | CMV-F 5'-CGCAAATGGGCGGTAGGCGTG-3'
GTGAACCGTCAGATCCGCTAGCGCTACCGGACTCAGATCTCGAGCTCAAGCTTCGAATTCCCGAAAATGC
CGAAACCAATCAATGTCCGAGTTACCACCATGGATGCAGAGCTGGAGTTTGCAATCCAGCCAAATACAAC
TGGAAAACAGCTTTTTGATCAGGTGGTAAAGACTATCGGCCTCCGGGAAGTGTGGTACTTTGGCCTCCAC
TATGTGGATAATAAAGGATTTCCTACCTGGCTGAAGCTGGATAAGAAGGTGTCTGCCCAGGAGGTCAGGA
AGGAGAATCCCCTCCAGTTCAAGTTCCGGGCCAAGTTCTACCCTGAAGATGTGGCTGAGGAGCTCATCCA
GGACATCACCCAGAAACTTTTCTTCCTCCAAGTGAAGGAAGGAATCCTTAGCGATGAGATCTACTGCCCC
CCTGAGACTGCCGTGCTCTTGGGGTCCTACGCTGTGCAGGCCAAGTTTGGGGACTACAACAAAGAAGTGC
ACAAGTCTGGGTACCTCAGCTCTGAGCGGCTGATCCCTCAAAGAGTGATGGACCAGCACAAACTTACCAG
GGACCAGTGGGAGGACCGGATCCAGGTGTGGCATGCGGAACACCGTGGGATGCTCAAAGATAATGCTATG
TTGGAATACCTGAAGATTGCTCAGGACCTGGAAATGTATGGAATCAACTATTTCGAGATAAAAAACAAGA
AAGGAACAGACCTTTGGCTTGGAGTTGATGCCCTTGGACTGAATATTTATGAG
